Addgene plasmid #133004: pFE-vcDAB
Purpose: pFE carrying the vcdabA2 ( locus_tag: CSW01_RS07960) and vcdabB2 genes (locus_tag: CSW01_RS07955)
Depositing lab: David Savage. Depositing organization: University of California, Berkeley. Publication: DABs are inorganic carbon pumps found throughout prokaryotic phyla. Desmarais JJ, Flamholz AI, Blikstad C, Dugan EJ, Laughlin TG, Oltrogge LM, Chen AW, Wetmore K, Diamond S, Wang JY, Savage DF. Nat Microbiol. 2019 Aug 12. pii: 10.1038/s41564-019-0520-8. doi: 10.1038/s41564-019-0520-8. PubMed 31406332.
Backbone
  Vector backbone: pFE
  Backbone size w/o insert (bp): 3132
  Total vector size (bp): 7196
  Vector type: Bacterial Expression
Growth in bacteria
  Bacterial resistance: Kanamycin, 50 μg/mL
  Growth temperature: 37°C
  Growth strain: DH5alpha
  Copy number: Unknown
Gene/Insert 1
  Gene/Insert name: vcdabB
  Species: Vibrio cholerae strain E7946 El Tor Ogawa
  Insert size (bp): 1551
  GenBank ID: CSW01_RS07955
  Promoter: tetR
  Cloning method: Unknown
  Sequencing primers: 5′ GCGTTCACCGACAAACAACAGA
Gene/Insert 2
  Gene/Insert name: vcdabA
  Species: Vibrio cholerae strain E7946 El Tor Ogawa
  Insert size (bp): 2589
  GenBank ID: CSW01_RS07960
  Promoter: tetR
  Cloning method: Unknown
  Sequencing primers: 5′ gcgttcaccgacaaacaacaga
Terms and licenses: Academic/Nonprofit Terms; Industry Terms: Not Available to Industry
How to cite: pFE-vcDAB was a gift from David Savage (Addgene plasmid # 133004 ; http://n2t.net/addgene:133004 ; RRID:Addgene_133004)
