[The description below was written by a language model from this plasmid's Addgene catalogue record and pLannotate feature annotations shown in this document.]
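Description:
pFE-vcDAB is a bacterial expression plasmid of about 7.2 kb, built on the roughly 3.1 kb pFE backbone. It carries the two genes of a DAB (inorganic carbon pump) operon from Vibrio cholerae strain E7946 El Tor Ogawa. It replicates from a ColE1/pMB1-family origin, which the annotation describes as high copy, although the catalogue lists copy number as unknown. Selection is with kanamycin through a neo/nptII aminoglycoside phosphotransferase gene, which is followed by a lambda t0 terminator. Short annotated fragments of the Tn5 transposase, the β-lactamase gene with its promoter, and a pBluescript polylinker appear to be non-functional remnants of earlier cloning steps.

The payload is a single inducible transcription unit. A PLtetO-1 promoter, a phage lambda PL derivative carrying tet operator sites, lies upstream of the insert region, and an rrnB T1 terminator closes it. The catalogue lists two inserts, vcdabB (about 1.55 kb) and vcdabA (about 2.59 kb). The automated annotation recognises only one of them, a roughly 2.6 kb Vibrio cholerae open reading frame whose size matches vcdabA. The unannotated interval between the promoter and that ORF is the right length to hold vcdabB, suggesting a dabB-then-dabA order, though the table does not label it. A TetR repressor gene is encoded on the opposite strand and driven by a bla (AmpR) promoter. It keeps PLtetO-1 off until a tetracycline-class inducer releases it from the operators, which is presumably why the catalogue gives the promoter as "tetR".

The associated publication title describes DABs as inorganic carbon pumps found throughout prokaryotic phyla, so the plasmid is suited to titratable co-expression of the V. cholerae DabA/DabB pair in E. coli to study this activity. No epitope tags or reporters are recorded.
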