Features (pLannotate 1.2.2; 12 found; start..end, strand, type, name):
     16..110     -  terminator     lambda t0 terminator: transcription terminator from phage lambda
    144..935     -  CDS            neo: KKA2_KLEPN - Also known as kan, nptII. Experimental evidence at protein level: Swiss-Prot protein existence level 1. Resistance to kanamycin, neomycin, paromomycin, ribostamycin, butirosin and gentamicin B. From Klebsiella pneumoniae.
    967..1086    -  CDS            tnpA (fragment): TN5P_ECOLX - Also known as tnp. Experimental evidence at protein level: Swiss-Prot protein existence level 1. Mediates transposition of transposon Tn5 by a 'cut and paste' mechanism. First, the monomeric transposase binds the 19 bp inverted DNA repeats flanking the transposon. Then, dimerization of the DNA- bound transposase creates a synaptic DNA complex. After nicking of the first DNA strand, excision of the transposon proceeds through a series of intermediates. The transposase then mediates the insertion of the transposon at a new site by strand transfer. The activity of the wild- type tran
   1153..1226    +  promoter       PLtetO-1 promoter: modified phage lambda PL promoter with tet operator sites (Lutz and Bujard, 1997)
   2733..5318    +  CDS            Y1522_VIBCM: Protein inferred from homology: Swiss-Prot protein existence level 3. From Vibrio cholerae serotype O1 (strain M66-2).
   5326..5349    -  misc_feature   MCS (fragment): pBluescript multiple cloning site
   5373..5459    +  terminator     rrnB T1 terminator: Escherichia coli rrnB; transcription terminator T1 from the E. coli rrnB gene
   5508..5547    -  CDS            AmpR (fragment): β-lactamase; bla; confers resistance to ampicillin, carbenicillin, and related antibiotics
   5548..5590    -  promoter       AmpR promoter (fragment): bla
   5632..6255    -  CDS            TetR: tetracycline repressor TetR; tetR from transposon Tn10; TetR binds to the tetracycline operator tetO to inhibit transcription. This inhibition can be relieved by adding tetracycline or doxycycline.
   6256..6360    -  promoter       AmpR promoter: bla
   6536..7124    -  rep_origin     ori: high-copy-number ColE1/pMB1/pBR322/pUC origin of replication
>Addgene plasmid #133004 | pFE-vcDAB | addgene full sequence | sequence record 263091 | Addgene NGS Result
ATGACTAGTGCTTGGATTCTCACCAATAAAAAACGCCCGGCGGCAACCGAGCGTTCTGAACAAATCCAGA
TGGAGTTCTGAGGTCATTACTGGATCTATCAACAGGAGTCCAAGCGAGCTCTCGAACCCCAGAGTCCCGC
TCAGAAGAACTCGTCAAGAAGGCGATAGAAGGCGATGCGCTGCGAATCGGGAGCGGCGATACCGTAAAGC
ACGAGGAAGCGGTCAGCCCATTCGCCGCCAAGCTCTTCAGCAATATCACGGGTAGCCAACGCTATGTCCT
GATAGCGGTCCGCCACACCCAGCCGGCCACAGTCGATGAATCCAGAAAAGCGGCCATTTTCCACCATGAT
ATTCGGCAAGCAGGCATCGCCATGGGTCACGACGAGATCCTCGCCGTCGGGCATGCGCGCCTTGAGCCTG
GCGAACAGTTCGGCTGGCGCGAGCCCCTGATGCTCTTCGTCCAGATCATCCTGATCGACAAGACCGGCTT
CCATCCGAGTACGTGCTCGCTCGATGCGATGTTTCGCTTGGTGGTCGAATGGGCAGGTAGCCGGATCAAG
CGTATGCAGCCGCCGCATTGCATCAGCCATGATGGATACTTTCTCGGCAGGAGCAAGGTGAGATGACAGG
AGATCCTGCCCCGGCACTTCGCCCAATAGCAGCCAGTCCCTTCCCGCTTCAGTGACAACGTCGAGCACAG
CTGCGCAAGGAACGCCCGTCGTGGCCAGCCACGATAGCCGCGCTGCCTCGTCCTGCAGTTCATTCAGGGC
ACCGGACAGGTCGGTCTTGACAAAAAGAACCGGGCGCCCCTGCGCTGACAGCCGGAACACGGCGGCATCA
GAGCAGCCGATTGTCTGTTGTGCCCAGTCATAGCCGAATAGCCTCTCCACCCAAGCGGCCGGAGAACCTG
CGTGCAATCCATCTTGTTCAATCATGCGAAACGATCCTCATCCTGTCTCTTGATCAGATCTTGATCCCCT
GCGCCATCAGATCCTTGGCGGCAAGAAAGCCATCCAGTTTACTTTGCAGGGCTTCCCAACCTTACCAGAG
GGCGCCCCAGCTGGCAATTCCGACGTCTAAGAAACCATTATTATCATGACATTAACCTATAAAAATAGGC
GTATCACGAGGCCCTTTCGTCTTCACCTCGAGTCCCTATCAGTGATAGAGATTGACATCCCTATCAGTGA
TAGAGATACTGAGCACATCAGCAGGACGCACTGACCGAATTCATTAAAGAGGAGAAAGGTACCGTCCATG
TCGGAACTGTCACCCCAGTGGCTCCTTGTTAGTTTGTATCTTGGTGGCCTTGTATTGAGCTTATGGTTAC
CTCAACAGCAGTGGCGTATCGCCAAGTTCGCCACTCTCGCCGGCTTCATCGCCATGCTTGGAAATACCCT
TTTTGCGATAGGGCAAGCGAGCATCAACCTAGTCCCAGTCGATGGATTAGGCATCGTGATGGCGATACTC
GTCTCGCTCCTAGGCTGGGTGATAACCCGCTTCGCCCATCGTTATCTGCAAGGCGAAGCGCAGCAAGCGC
GTTTTGTCACCGCCACGCTGTTTACCCTAAGCTGCGTAGCCTTGTTGGTCACCAGTCAGCATCTGCTTGT
GATCGTGCTGGCGTGGAGCGGAACCAGCGTTGGCCTACATCGTCTCCTGACCTTTTACCCAGAGCGCAAA
GCCGCACGCGTGGTGGCACACAAAAAATTCTTAGTCAGCCGTTTTGCCGAAATCTGTTTGTTGTTAGCGC
TCGGTTTGATCTATCTCGATGTCGGTAGCTTGTCGCTACAAGAGATTCACTTCGCGTTAAACGCGCAGGA
TTCGCTGCCACTTAGCTTAACAGGGGCTGCGTTGTTACTCGCCTTCGCTGCTATCTTAAAAACCGCCCAG
TTACCTCTGCACGGCTGGCTGATTCAGGTGATGGAAGCGCCAACGCCAGTCTCGGCGTTATTGCATGCGG
GTGTGGTTAACATGGGGGGATTCGTTCTGCTGCGCGTCGCAGAACTGATTGGACTTGTTCCTTCGGCGCA
ATGGTTGCTGGTGATCGTCGGTAGCCTCACTGCGGTGCTCGCTGGCATGGTCATGCTGACTCGGATCAGC
ATTAAAGTTCGTTTAGCTTGGTCAACGTGCGCGCAAATGGGCTTTATGCTGATGGAAATCGGCTTAGGCT
TATATGAGCTCGCCCTGCTCCATTTGGTGGCGCATTCACTTTATAAAGCTTATGCCTTCCTAAGTTCTGG
CGAAGCGGTGGAGCGAGCACGTCTGCATGATTTTCAAGCCCCACAAAGTGTCAATGGTAAAGCCGTGGGG
GCTTTGCTCGCGGTAGGGCTCAGCGCAGCGCTTATCCTGATACTGCACCATTTATGGCAATCCTTAACAT
CCAATTTGCATCTACCCAATGCGGTGGTCGCGATTCTCGCCTTAGGTTTTGCTCCGCTACTTTGGCAAAG
TGGACGTTTTACACCAAGTGGCTTGAGCCTCGGTGTGCTGCGGGTTGCCCTACTCACCCAACTCTATTTC
GTATGGCATCTGCTGTTTGCGGGTTTAGCACCCGAGCTGCGCCCCGCTAGCCCACTCGCGCTGAGCTTTG
TGATGTTCTGTTTTATCACCTTGTATCTGATGCAAGTGCTGCTCTGCCTCTACCCCAAAAGCCGTTTATC
ACTGTGGCTCTATCCTTGGGTTTACCATGGTTTTTATCTTGATGAGACTTTTACGCGCCTGACCTTCAAA
TATTGGCCCGTGCAATTAACTCTGCCTACCGCTCTTTCATCAACTCAAGCGCAACCGACGACAGGAGAAC
GCGTATGAATGCGCCACGTTCGCTCTCAGCTTTAAGCACCACCGCTAACCCAGCATTATCGACACTTGTC
GAACAAGTCTGCGCCTTGATTGCTCCTAACTGGCCGCTGGATCGCATGATTGCGGTGAGCCCTTATTGGA
AACGGATTGATAAGCCCTTTGCACAAGCCGCCGCCGAGCTCAAACAATTGGCCGCCTCCCCCATGACCAT
GACGCTCAGTGATTACCACCTTCGTTGGCAAAATAAGCAAATCCAATCAGCGGATTTGCAACAAGCCATC
GCTGAACAAAACAGTGACCTTAGCGAATCTACCTTGATTGCCGCTTTACAACAGCCCACAGCGCCGAGTC
ATCCTTGGCCATTGCTGTGCGACACCGTCGATAGCCGGCGTGATCTTGAGCATCATCCCGCATGGAATGA
CGCCATCACCCATCAAATTTCGCAATTTTGCGCCGCCTATTTTGACCATCATCAAGCCGATTGGAGCCCA
GATCAGCAAACCGGACTCTTTGCCACTTGGCGTGAGGCGATGATCCACGATCGCAGCATTACGCTACTGC
TCAACGAGACAAGCGTAAAACAAAAAGCCACCAAGCTTCCCGAGGATGCTATGGCCGCCATCGAGCAAAC
TCTAGCGCAACTCGCTATTGCCCCTGCGCAACAAGAAACGTATTTACAAGCCGTGTTAATGCGCATCAGT
GGCTGGGCATCCTGGTGTGCTTATCTCGCATGGCAGGCAGGGTTTGAGGGTCGGCACGATGAGCACCTGC
GCGATCTGTTGGCGATTCGTCTCTGCTGGGAGAACTTACTTGATGATGGTGAGCGCGGTATGGGCTCTGT
GTGGTTACAATGGCAGCAATCTTGGGCACCGCGCCAATCGTGCGAGGAGGATCGCGCACTACGCATTGCG
CTACTGTGGCAACGCAGTGCGGAAATCGCCTATCAACGCCAACTTTTTGCTGCGCTGACATCAGCACAAG
AGTCGGCTCCCCAATCAAGTTATCCCGAGGTGCAAGCGGCTTTTTGTATCGATGTGCGTTCAGAAGTCAT
TCGCCGCCACTTAGAAGCGCAATCACCCCATATTCAAACCCTTGGCTTCGCAGGCTTTTTTGGCTTACCG
ATCCGCTATCAGTTATTGGGCACCGAAGCAAGCCGCCCACAGTTACCGGGCTTATTAGCGCCGAGCTTGA
TCGTCTCTGACAGCACAGGGAATGAAGATCAAGACGCGAAATTGGCCTTGCGTCGCCGTGCTCGACTCAA
GCGACACTTTAGCTGGCGCGCGTTTCATCACCTCCCCGCCTCCACGTTTACTCTGGTGGAAACCACGGGG
TTGGCGTATTTAACCAAGCTCCTTAAACGCACCTTATCCTACCCTGCATTGAGTGCATCGGTGGAGCGTT
TCGCCTTTACGGAACATGAGTGGCAGAGTGTCAAACCGCAATTCACGCGCGATCCACAGACGTTAGCGCA
GCGTGCTCAAATGGCGGCCAACATTCTGCGAGCGTTGGGGATCGCCACCGAGCAAGCACGCTTGGTGCTA
CTCGTGGGGCACGGCTCACAGACGCAAAATAATCCGCAGCGTGCAGGGCTGGATTGTGGAGCCTGCTGCG
GTCAAAGCGGCGAAGTCAACGCTCGCACGTTAGCAGCATTGCTAAATGATCAGGCGGTGCGCCAAGCGTT
GCCTGAATATGGAATTTCGCTGCGCGATGACGTCCACTTTATCGCGGCGCTACACAACACCACGACAGAA
GCGATGAGGCTTTTTGATCGCCATGAGATCCCAACAAGCCATCGCGAGGCGCTAGAACAACTTGATCAGC
AGCTCACGGCCGCCAGCCATGGCGCACGTCAAGAACGCGCGCCAAGTCTTGAATTGAATCACAACCACCA
AGCGCCTCCAAGCAAGGACAACGCCCTATCTGCCCAGCAGTTGGAGCAAGCGTTTCTGCGTCGAGCCCAT
GATTGGGCGCAAACTCGCCCTGAATGGGGGCTGACCAACAATGCCGCTTTTATCATTGCACCGCGCCAAC
GTTCAAAGCAGGCGAAACTCGATGGTCGAGTGTTTTTGCATGAATACCAACCGGAGCGCGATCCCGAAGG
GCAATTACTGACACAAATTATGACAGCCCCAATGCTGGTCACACACTGGATTAACATGCAGTATTTTGCC
TCCACCGTCGATAATCGCCGCTTCGGCAGTGGCAATAAAACCTTGCATAATGTGGTAGGAGGAAATATCG
GTCTTTTTGAAGGCAACGGAGGCGATCTGCGCTGTGGCTTAGCCCTGCAATCGCTGCATGATGGCCAAGG
GTGGCGACATGAAGCCTTACGTCTCACTGTGGTGATTGATGCGCCGCGCGAACGGATTGAGCAAGTGATG
GCTTCACACCGCGTGGTTGAACATTTGGTTAAGCATGAATGGCTCTATCTGGCCCGTTTTGCTGATCAAG
GGATTGAGATATATCTCCAAGGCACTTGGCAACGCATCACTCAGCCCAGCTCAGATTCCAGTGCGAGATA
AAGCGGAATTCCTGCAGCCCGGGGGATCCCATGGTACGCGTGCTAGAGGCATCAAATAAAACGAAAGGCT
CAGTCGAAAGACTGGGCCTTTCGTTTTATCTGTTGTTTGTCGGTGAACGCTCTCCTGAGTAGGACAAATC
CGCCGCCGCTAGCAGTTCGTAGACGGAAACAAACGCAGAATCCAAGCAAAAGGGAATAAGGGCGACACGG
AAATGTTGAATACTCATACTCTTCCTTTTTCAATATTATTGAAGCATTTATCAGGGTTATGTCCACTGGG
TTCGTGCCTTCATCCGGATATCCAGGAACTGTTAAGACCCACTTTCACATTTAAGTTGTTTTTCTAATCC
GCATATGATCAATTCAAGGCCGAATAAGAAGGCTGGCTCTGCACCTTGGTGATCAAATAATTCGATAGCT
TGTCGTAATAATGGCGGCATACTATCAGTAGTAGGTGTTTCCCTTTCTTCTTTAGCGACTTGATGCTCTT
GATCTTCCAATACGCAACCTAAAGTAAAATGCCCCACAGCGCTGAGTGCATATAATGCATTCTCTAGTGA
AAAACCTTGTTGGCATAAAAAGGCTAATTGATTTTCGAGAGTTTCATACTGTTTTTCTGTAGGCCGTGTA
CCTAAATGTACTTTTGCTCCATCGCGATGACTTAGTAAAGCACATCTAAAACTTTTAGCGTTATTACGTA
AAAAATCTTGCCAGCTTTCCCCTTCTAAAGGGCAAAAGTGAGTATGGTGCCTATCTAACATCTCAATGGC
TAAGGCGTCGAGCAAAGCCCGCTTATTTTTTACATGCCAATACAATGTAGGCTGCTCTACACCTAGCTTC
TGGGCGAGTTTACGGGTTGTTAAACCTTCGATTCCGACCTCATTAAGCAGCTCTAATGCGCTGTTAATCA
CTTTACTTTTATCTAATCTAGACATACTCTTCCTTTTTCAATATTATTGAAGCATTTATCAGGGTTATTG
TCTCATGAGCGGATACATATTTGAATGTATTTAGAAAAATAAACAAATAGGGGTTCCGCGTTTCCCTCGA
CAATTCGCGCTAGACCTAGGGCGTTCGGCTGCGGCGAGCGGTATCAGCTCACTCAAAGGCGGTAATACGG
TTATCCACAGAATCAGGGGATAACGCAGGAAAGAACATGTGAGCAAAAGGCCAGCAAAAGGCCAGGAACC
GTAAAAAGGCCGCGTTGCTGGCGTTTTTCCATAGGCTCCGCCCCCCTGACGAGCATCACAAAAATCGACG
CTCAAGTCAGAGGTGGCGAAACCCGACAGGACTATAAAGATACCAGGCGTTTCCCCCTGGAAGCTCCCTC
GTGCGCTCTCCTGTTCCGACCCTGCCGCTTACCGGATACCTGTCCGCCTTTCTCCCTTCGGGAAGCGTGG
CGCTTTCTCATAGCTCACGCTGTAGGTATCTCAGTTCGGTGTAGGTCGTTCGCTCCAAGCTGGGCTGTGT
GCACGAACCCCCCGTTCAGCCCGACCGCTGCGCCTTATCCGGTAACTATCGTCTTGAGTCCAACCCGGTA
AGACACGACTTATCGCCACTGGCAGCAGCCACTGGTAACAGGATTAGCAGAGCGAGGTATGTAGGCGGTG
CTACAGAGTTCTTGAAGTGGTGGCCTAACTACGGCTACACTAGAAGGACAGTATTTGGTATCTGCGCTCT
GCTGAAGCCAGTTACCTTCGGAAAAAGAGTTGGTAGCTCTTGATCCGGCAAACAAACCACCGCTGGTAGC
GGTGGTTTTTTTGTTTGCAAGCAGCAGATTACGCGCAGAAAAAAAGGATCTCAAGAAGATCCTTTGATCT
TTTCTACGGGGTCTGACGCTCAGTGGAACGAAAACTCACGTTAAGGGATTTTGGTC
